Addgene plasmid #201368: L_NES 27kDa
Purpose: Nucleocytoplasmic transport probe
Depositing lab: Pere Roca-Cusachs. Depositing organization: Institut de Bioenginyeria de Catalunya (IBEC). Publication: Mechanical force application to the nucleus regulates nucleocytoplasmic transport. Andreu I, Granero-Moya I, Chahare NR, Clein K, Molina-Jordan M, Beedle AEM, Elosegui-Artola A, Abenza JF, Rossetti L, Trepat X, Raveh B, Roca-Cusachs P. Nat Cell Biol. 2022 Jun;24(6):896-905. doi: 10.1038/s41556-022-00927-7. Epub 2022 Jun 9. PubMed 35681009.
Backbone
  Vector backbone: pEGFP-C3
  Vector type: Mammalian Expression
Growth in bacteria
  Bacterial resistance: Kanamycin, 50 μg/mL
  Growth temperature: 37°C
  Growth strain: DH5alpha
  Copy number: High Copy
Gene/Insert
  Gene/Insert name: Adeno_NES-EGFP
  Species: Synthetic
  Cloning method: Ligation Independent Cloning
Terms and licenses: Academic/Nonprofit Terms; Industry Terms: Not Available to Industry
Depositor comments: Internal lab code: IG068/P528
How to cite: L_NES 27kDa was a gift from Pere Roca-Cusachs (Addgene plasmid # 201368 ; http://n2t.net/addgene:201368 ; RRID:Addgene_201368)
