[The description below was written by a language model from this plasmid's Addgene catalogue record and pLannotate feature annotations shown in this document.]
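Description:
L_NES 27kDa is a mammalian expression plasmid built on the pEGFP-C3 backbone and designed as a fluorescent probe for nucleocytoplasmic transport. It is maintained in E. coli at high copy through a ColE1/pUC-type origin and also carries an f1 phage origin. Selection relies on a single NeoR/KanR (Tn5 aminoglycoside phosphotransferase) gene placed behind tandem bacterial (bla-type) and SV40 early promoters and followed by an HSV TK polyadenylation signal. This arrangement gives kanamycin resistance in bacteria and G418 resistance in transfected mammalian cells.

The payload is a synthetic insert recorded as Adeno_NES-EGFP, expressed from the human CMV immediate-early enhancer and promoter. The name indicates a nuclear export signal fused to EGFP. The feature table annotates only the EGFP coding sequence, and the NES itself is not called as a feature. There is unannotated sequence between the promoter and EGFP where a short N-terminal signal could lie, but the record does not confirm its position. Downstream of EGFP the annotation picks up short fragments resembling a His tag, a T7 gene 10-derived solubility tag and a T7 terminator, followed by a partial SV40 poly(A) signal. These look like remnants of the cloning source, and the record does not say whether any of them are translated as part of the probe.

The "27kDa" in the name matches the approximate mass of EGFP alone, suggesting this is a small member of a set of size-varied probes. What the "L" prefix denotes is not stated. An NES-tagged fluorescent protein of this kind is actively exported from the nucleus, so its nuclear-to-cytoplasmic distribution in live cells can report on transport across nuclear pores. The associated work applied such measurements to study how mechanical force on the nucleus affects that transport.
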