Features (pLannotate 1.2.2; 16 found; start..end, strand, type, name):
     22..325     +  enhancer       CMV enhancer: human cytomegalovirus immediate early enhancer
    326..529     +  promoter       CMV promoter: human cytomegalovirus (CMV) immediate early promoter
    625..1341    +  CDS            EGFP: the original enhanced GFP (Yang et al., 1996) mammalian codon-optimized
   1392..1409    +  CDS            9xHis (fragment): 9xHis affinity tag
   1419..1468    +  CDS            SET1 (fragment): solubility-enhancement tag derived from T7 phage gene 10B
   1476..1523    +  terminator     T7 terminator: transcription terminator for bacteriophage T7 RNA polymerase
   1548..1579    +  polyA_signal   SV40 poly(A) signal (fragment): SV40 polyadenylation signal
   1613..2041    -  rep_origin     f1 ori (sequence partly withheld): f1 bacteriophage origin of replication; arrow indicates direction of (+) strand synthesis
   2068..2172    +  promoter       AmpR promoter: bla
   2174..2531    +  promoter       SV40 promoter: SV40 enhancer and early promoter
   2566..3360    +  CDS            NeoR/KanR: aminoglycoside phosphotransferase from Tn5; aph(3')-II (or nptII); confers resistance to neomycin, kanamycin, and G418 (Geneticin®)
   3381..3533    +  CDS            ble (fragment): BLE_KLEPN - Experimental evidence at protein level: Swiss-Prot protein existence level 1. Binding protein with a strong affinity to the bleomycin family of antibiotics. Binds to CL990; an antimitotic-antibiotic compound. From Klebsiella pneumoniae.
   3592..3639    +  polyA_signal   HSV TK poly(A) signal: herpes simplex virus thymidine kinase polyadenylation signal (Cole and Stacy, 1985)
   3730..3746    -  polyA_signal   bGH poly(A) signal (fragment): bovine growth hormone polyadenylation signal
   3968..4556    +  rep_origin     ori: high-copy-number ColE1/pMB1/pBR322/pUC origin of replication
   4671..4709    +  enhancer       CMV enhancer (fragment): human cytomegalovirus immediate early enhancer
>Addgene plasmid #201368 | L_NES 27kDa | addgene full sequence | sequence record 399871 | Addgene NGS Result
TAGCCCATATATGGAGTTCCGCGTTACATAACTTACGGTAAATGGCCCGCCTGGCTGACCGCCCAACGAC
CCCCGCCCATTGACGTCAATAATGACGTATGTTCCCATAGTAACGCCAATAGGGACTTTCCATTGACGTC
AATGGGTGGAGTATTTACGGTAAACTGCCCACTTGGCAGTACATCAAGTGTATCATATGCCAAGTACGCC
CCCTATTGACGTCAATGACGGTAAATGGCCCGCCTGGCATTATGCCCAGTACATGACCTTATGGGACTTT
CCTACTTGGCAGTACATCTACGTATTAGTCATCGCTATTACCATGGTGATGCGGTTTTGGCAGTACATCA
ATGGGCGTGGATAGCGGTTTGACTCACGGGGATTTCCAAGTCTCCACCCCATTGACGTCAATGGGAGTTT
GTTTTGGCACCAAAATCAACGGGACTTTCCAAAATGTCGTAACAACTCCGCCCCATTGACGCAAATGGGC
GGTAGGCGTGTACGGTGGGAGGTCTATATAAGCAGAGCTGGTTTAGTGAACCGTCAGATCCGCTAGCGCT
ACCGGTCGCCACCATGCTTTATCCTGAGAGACTTAGAAGAATTCTTACTGGAGGCGGGGGCAGCGTGAGC
AAGGGCGAGGAGCTGTTCACCGGGGTGGTGCCCATCCTGGTCGAGCTGGACGGCGACGTAAACGGCCACA
AGTTCAGCGTGTCCGGCGAGGGCGAGGGCGATGCCACCTACGGCAAGCTGACCCTGAAGTTCATCTGCAC
CACCGGCAAGCTGCCCGTGCCCTGGCCCACCCTCGTGACCACCCTGACCTACGGCGTGCAGTGCTTCAGC
CGCTACCCCGACCACATGAAGCAGCACGACTTCTTCAAGTCCGCCATGCCCGAAGGCTACGTCCAGGAGC
GCACCATCTTCTTCAAGGACGACGGCAACTACAAGACCCGCGCCGAGGTGAAGTTCGAGGGCGACACCCT
GGTGAACCGCATCGAGCTGAAGGGCATCGACTTCAAGGAGGACGGCAACATCCTGGGGCACAAGCTGGAG
TACAACTACAACAGCCACAACGTCTATATCATGGCCGACAAGCAGAAGAACGGCATCAAGGTGAACTTCA
AGATCCGCCACAACATCGAGGACGGCAGCGTGCAGCTCGCCGACCACTACCAGCAGAACACCCCCATCGG
CGACGGCCCCGTGCTGCTGCCCGACAACCACTACCTGAGCACCCAGTCCGCCCTGAGCAAAGACCCCAAC
GAGAAGCGCGATCACATGGTCCTGCTGGAGTTCGTGACCGCCGCCGGGATCACTCTCGGCATGGACGAGC
TGTACAAGTAAGTCGACCCGGGTATCCGTATGATGTGCCTGACTACGCATGATATCTCGAGCACCACCAC
CACCACCACTGAGATCCGGCTGCTAACAAAGCCCGAAAGGAAGCTGAGTTGGCTGCTGCCACCGCTGAGC
AATAACTAGCATAACCCCTTGGGGCCTCTAAACGGGTCTTGAGGGGTTTTTTGCTGAAAGGAGGAACTAT
ATCCGGATGTGGTTTGTCCAAACTCATCAATGTATCTTAACGCGTAAATTGTAAGCGTTAATATTTTGTT
AAAATTCGCGTTAAATTTTTGTTAAATCAGCTCATTTTTTAACCAATAGGCCGAAATCGGCAAAATCCCT
TATAAATCAAAAGAATAGACCGAGATAGGGT
[37 nt withheld, positions 1712-1748]
AAAGAACGTGGACTCCAACGTCAAAGG
[49 nt withheld, positions 1776-1824]
T
[91 nt withheld, positions 1826-1916]
G
[124 nt withheld, positions 1918-2041]
CAGGTGGCACTTTTCGGGGAAATGTGCGCGGAACCCCTATTTGTTTATTTTTCTAAATACATTCAAATAT
GTATCCGCTCATGAGACAATAACCCTGATAAATGCTTCAATAATATTGAAAAAGGAAGAGTCCTGAGGCG
GAAAGAACCAGCTGTGGAATGTGTGTCAGTTAGGGTGTGGAAAGTCCCCAGGCTCCCCAGCAGGCAGAAG
TATGCAAAGCATGCATCTCAATTAGTCAGCAACCAGGTGTGGAAAGTCCCCAGGCTCCCCAGCAGGCAGA
AGTATGCAAAGCATGCATCTCAATTAGTCAGCAACCATAGTCCCGCCCCTAACTCCGCCCATCCCGCCCC
TAACTCCGCCCAGTTCCGCCCATTCTCCGCCCCATGGCTGACTAATTTTTTTTATTTATGCAGAGGCCGA
GGCCGCCTCGGCCTCTGAGCTATTCCAGAAGTAGTGAGGAGGCTTTTTTGGAGGCCTAGGCTTTTGCAAA
GATCGATCAAGAGACAGGATGAGGATCGTTTCGCATGATTGAACAAGATGGATTGCACGCAGGTTCTCCG
GCCGCTTGGGTGGAGAGGCTATTCGGCTATGACTGGGCACAACAGACAATCGGCTGCTCTGATGCCGCCG
TGTTCCGGCTGTCAGCGCAGGGGCGCCCGGTTCTTTTTGTCAAGACCGACCTGTCCGGTGCCCTGAATGA
ACTGCAAGACGAGGCAGCGCGGCTATCGTGGCTGGCCACGACGGGCGTTCCTTGCGCAGCTGTGCTCGAC
GTTGTCACTGAAGCGGGAAGGGACTGGCTGCTATTGGGCGAAGTGCCGGGGCAGGATCTCCTGTCATCTC
ACCTTGCTCCTGCCGAGAAAGTATCCATCATGGCTGATGCAATGCGGCGGCTGCATACGCTTGATCCGGC
TACCTGCCCATTCGACCACCAAGCGAAACATCGCATCGAGCGAGCACGTACTCGGATGGAAGCCGGTCTT
GTCGATCAGGATGATCTGGACGAAGAGCATCAGGGGCTCGCGCCAGCCGAACTGTTCGCCAGGCTCAAGG
CGAGCATGCCCGACGGCGAGGATCTCGTCGTGACCCATGGCGATGCCTGCTTGCCGAATATCATGGTGGA
AAATGGCCGCTTTTCTGGATTCATCGACTGTGGCCGGCTGGGTGTGGCGGACCGCTATCAGGACATAGCG
TTGGCTACCCGTGATATTGCTGAAGAGCTTGGCGGCGAATGGGCTGACCGCTTCCTCGTGCTTTACGGTA
TCGCCGCTCCCGATTCGCAGCGCATCGCCTTCTATCGCCTTCTTGACGAGTTCTTCTGAGCGGGACTCTG
GGGTTCGAAATGACCGACCAAGCGACGCCCAACCTGCCATCACGAGATTTCGATTCCACCGCCGCCTTCT
ATGAAAGGTTGGGCTTCGGAATCGTTTTCCGGGACGCCGGCTGGATGATCCTCCAGCGCGGGGATCTCAT
GCTGGAGTTCTTCGCCCACCCTAGGGGGAGGCTAACTGAAACACGGAAGGAGACAATACCGGAAGGAACC
CGCGCTATGACGGCAATAAAAAGACAGAATAAAACGCACGGTGTTGGGTCGTTTGTTCATAAACGCGGGG
TTCGGTCCCAGGGCTGGCACTCTGTCGATACCCCACCGAGACCCCATTGGGGCCAATACGCCCGCGTTTC
TTCCTTTTCCCCACCCCACCCCCCAAGTTCGGGTGAAGGCCCAGGGCTCGCAGCCAACGTCGGGGCGGCA
GGCCCTGCCATAGCCTCAGGTTACTCATATATACTTTAGATTGATTTAAAACTTCATTTTTAATTTAAAA
GGATCTAGGTGAAGATCCTTTTTGATAATCTCATGACCAAAATCCCTTAACGTGAGTTTTCGTTCCACTG
AGCGTCAGACCCCGTAGAAAAGATCAAAGGATCTTCTTGAGATCCTTTTTTTCTGCGCGTAATCTGCTGC
TTGCAAACAAAAAAACCACCGCTACCAGCGGTGGTTTGTTTGCCGGATCAAGAGCTACCAACTCTTTTTC
CGAAGGTAACTGGCTTCAGCAGAGCGCAGATACCAAATACTGTTCTTCTAGTGTAGCCGTAGTTAGGCCA
CCACTTCAAGAACTCTGTAGCACCGCCTACATACCTCGCTCTGCTAATCCTGTTACCAGTGGCTGCTGCC
AGTGGCGATAAGTCGTGTCTTACCGGGTTGGACTCAAGACGATAGTTACCGGATAAGGCGCAGCGGTCGG
GCTGAACGGGGGGTTCGTGCACACAGCCCAGCTTGGAGCGAACGACCTACACCGAACTGAGATACCTACA
GCGTGAGCTATGAGAAAGCGCCACGCTTCCCGAAGGGAGAAAGGCGGACAGGTATCCGGTAAGCGGCAGG
GTCGGAACAGGAGAGCGCACGAGGGAGCTTCCAGGGGGAAACGCCTGGTATCTTTATAGTCCTGTCGGGT
TTCGCCACCTCTGACTTGAGCGTCGATTTTTGTGATGCTCGTCAGGGGGGCGGAGCCTATGGAAAAACGC
CAGCAACGCGGCCTTTTTACGGTTCCTGGCCTTTTGCTGGCCTTTTGCTCACATGTTCTTTCCTGCGTTA
TCCCCTGATTCTGTGGATAACCGTATTACCGCCATGCATTAGTTATTAATAGTAATCAATTACGGGGTCA
TTAGTTCA
